Addgene plasmid #26290: pBS130
Depositing lab: Tom Clandinin. Depositing organization: Stanford University. Publication: A versatile in vivo system for directed dissection of gene expression patterns. Gohl DM, Silies MA, Gao XJ, Bhalerao S, Luongo FJ, Lin CC, Potter CJ, Clandinin TR. Nat Methods. 2011 Mar;8(3):231-7. doi: 10.1038/nmeth.1561. PubMed 21473015.
Backbone
  Vector backbone: pUC HSP-Delta23
  Backbone size w/o insert (bp): 6427
  Vector type: Bacterial Expression, Insect Expression ; Drosophila transgenesis
Growth in bacteria
  Bacterial resistance: Ampicillin, 100 μg/mL
  Growth temperature: 37°C
  Growth strain: DH5alpha
  Copy number: High Copy
Gene/Insert
  Gene/Insert name: phiC31 integrase
  Species: Streptomyces phage phiC31
  Insert size (bp): 1839
  Entrez Gene: int (a.k.a. phiC31p51)
  Cloning method: Restriction Enzyme; 5′ cloning site EcoRI (not destroyed); 3′ cloning site EcoRI (not destroyed)
  Sequencing primers: 5′ gcttcgtctacggagcgaca
Terms and licenses: Academic/Nonprofit Terms; Industry Terms: Not Available to Industry
Depositor comments: There is one nucleotide deletion in the promoter region of Addgene sequence that does not alter function.
How to cite: pBS130 was a gift from Tom Clandinin (Addgene plasmid # 26290 ; http://n2t.net/addgene:26290 ; RRID:Addgene_26290)
