[The description below was written by a language model from this plasmid's Addgene catalogue record and pLannotate feature annotations shown in this document.]
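Description:
pBS130 is a helper-type plasmid for Drosophila transgenesis that supplies phage phiC31 integrase under heat-shock control. It is built on the pUC HSP-Delta23 backbone, a pUC-derived vector, and is propagated in E. coli at high copy through a ColE1/pUC origin with ampicillin selection from the bla gene. The feature table also picks up assorted cloning relics typical of a composite pUC/pBR322 lineage: lac promoter/operator and CAP site, lacZα and MCS fragments, and short pieces of lacI, rop, bom and the tetracycline resistance gene. None of these appears to be an intact functional unit.

The payload is the roughly 1.8 kb integrase coding sequence from Streptomyces phage phiC31, inserted at EcoRI sites directly downstream of a Drosophila melanogaster hsp70Bb promoter fragment, so that integrase expression in fly cells can be driven from this heat-inducible promoter. The depositor notes a single-nucleotide deletion in the promoter region that does not alter function. Immediately after the integrase lie a fragment of the P-element transposase coding sequence and a P element 3' end. These are presumably carried over from the parental backbone, with the integrase occupying the position downstream of the hsp70 promoter. A further fragment annotated by similarity to xanthine dehydrogenase is also present, and its origin is not stated in the record.

phiC31 integrase catalyses unidirectional recombination between attP and attB sites, and the associated publication describes an in vivo system for dissecting gene expression patterns in flies. The plasmid therefore likely serves as an integrase source for site-specific integration or cassette exchange, although the record does not spell out how it is delivered.
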