Features (pLannotate 1.2.2; 18 found; start..end, strand, type, name):
     39..55      -  protein_bind   lac operator: The lac repressor binds to the lac operator to inhibit transcription in E. coli. This inhibition can be relieved by adding lactose or isopropyl-β-D-thiogalactopyranoside (IPTG). lac repressor encoded by lacI
     63..93      -  promoter       lac promoter: promoter for the E. coli lac operon
    108..129     -  protein_bind   CAP binding site: CAP binding activates transcription in the presence of cAMP. E. coli catabolite activator protein
    142..234     -  CDS            lacI (fragment): lac repressor; lacI; The lac repressor binds to the lac operator to inhibit transcription in E. coli. This inhibition can be relieved by adding lactose or isopropyl-β-D-thiogalactopyranoside (IPTG).
    417..1005    -  rep_origin     ori: high-copy-number ColE1/pMB1/pBR322/pUC origin of replication
   1176..2036    -  CDS            AmpR: β-lactamase; bla; confers resistance to ampicillin, carbenicillin, and related antibiotics
   2037..2141    -  promoter       AmpR promoter: bla
   2236..2271    +  CDS            rop (fragment): Rop protein, which maintains plasmids at low copy number; rop
   2373..2472    +  misc_feature   bom (fragment): basis of mobility region from pBR322
   2478..2632    -  CDS            lacZα (fragment): LacZα fragment of β-galactosidase; lacZ fragment
   2635..2670    -  misc_feature   MCS (fragment): pUC18/19 multiple cloning site
   2671..2951    -  CDS            TcR (fragment): tetracycline efflux protein; tet; confers resistance to tetracycline
   3820..4161    +  promoter       hsp70 promoter (fragment): Drosophila melanogaster hsp70Bb promoter
   4184..5997    +  CDS            phage φC31 integrase (fragment): integrase from phage φC31
   6027..6794    +  CDS            T (fragment): PELET_DROME - Experimental evidence at protein level: Swiss-Prot protein existence level 1. P-element transposase that specifically mediates transposition of P-elements. Mediates both; precise and imprecise excision. From Drosophila melanogaster (Fruit fly).
   6811..7011    +  misc_feature   P element 3' end (fragment): P element 3' end
   7552..8247    -  CDS            XDH (fragment): XDH_CHICK - Experimental evidence at protein level: Swiss-Prot protein existence level 1. Key enzyme in purine degradation. Catalyzes the oxidation of hypoxanthine to xanthine. Catalyzes the oxidation of xanthine to uric acid. Contributes to the generation of reactive oxygen species. From Gallus gallus (Chicken).
   8245..5       -  misc_feature   MCS (fragment) (across the origin): pUC18/19 multiple cloning site
>Addgene plasmid #26290 | pBS130 | depositor full sequence | sequence record 12375 | Author sequence
AATTCGTAATCATGGTCATAGCTGTTTCCTGTGTGAAATTGTTATCCGCTCACAATTCCACACAACATAC
GAGCCGGAAGCATAAAGTGTAAAGCCTGGGGTGCCTAATGAGTGAGCTAACTCACATTAATTGCGTTGCG
CTCACTGCCCGCTTTCCAGTCGGGAAACCTGTCGTGCCAGCTGCATTAATGAATCGGCCAACGCGCGGGG
AGAGGCGGTTTGCGTATTGGGCGCTCTTCCGCTTCCTCGCTCACTGACTCGCTGCGCTCGGTCGTTCGGC
TGCGGCGAGCGGTATCAGCTCACTCAAAGGCGGTAATACGGTTATCCACAGAATCAGGGGATAACGCAGG
AAAGAACATGTGAGCAAAAGGCCAGCAAAAGGCCAGGAACCGTAAAAAGGCCGCGTTGCTGGCGTTTTTC
CATAGGCTCCGCCCCCCTGACGAGCATCACAAAAATCGACGCTCAAGTCAGAGGTGGCGAAACCCGACAG
GACTATAAAGATACCAGGCGTTTCCCCCTGGAAGCTCCCTCGTGCGCTCTCCTGTTCCGACCCTGCCGCT
TACCGGATACCTGTCCGCCTTTCTCCCTTCGGGAAGCGTGGCGCTTTCTCATAGCTCACGCTGTAGGTAT
CTCAGTTCGGTGTAGGTCGTTCGCTCCAAGCTGGGCTGTGTGCACGAACCCCCCGTTCAGCCCGACCGCT
GCGCCTTATCCGGTAACTATCGTCTTGAGTCCAACCCGGTAAGACACGACTTATCGCCACTGGCAGCAGC
CACTGGTAACAGGATTAGCAGAGCGAGGTATGTAGGCGGTGCTACAGAGTTCTTGAAGTGGTGGCCTAAC
TACGGCTACACTAGAAGGACAGTATTTGGTATCTGCGCTCTGCTGAAGCCAGTTACCTTCGGAAAAAGAG
TTGGTAGCTCTTGATCCGGCAAACAAACCACCGCTGGTAGCGGTGGTTTTTTTGTTTGCAAGCAGCAGAT
TACGCGCAGAAAAAAAGGATCTCAAGAAGATCCTTTGATCTTTTCTACGGGGTCTGACGCTCAGTGGAAC
GAAAACTCACGTTAAGGGATTTTGGTCATGAGATTATCAAAAAGGATCTTCACCTAGATCCTTTTAAATT
AAAAATGAAGTTTTAAATCAATCTAAAGTATATATGAGTAAACTTGGTCTGACAGTTACCAATGCTTAAT
CAGTGAGGCACCTATCTCAGCGATCTGTCTATTTCGTTCATCCATAGTTGCCTGACTCCCCGTCGTGTAG
ATAACTACGATACGGGAGGGCTTACCATCTGGCCCCAGTGCTGCAATGATACCGCGAGACCCACGCTCAC
CGGCTCCAGATTTATCAGCAATAAACCAGCCAGCCGGAAGGGCCGAGCGCAGAAGTGGTCCTGCAACTTT
ATCCGCCTCCATCCAGTCTATTAATTGTTGCCGGGAAGCTAGAGTAAGTAGTTCGCCAGTTAATAGTTTG
CGCAACGTTGTTGCCATTGCTACAGGCATCGTGGTGTCACGCTCGTCGTTTGGTATGGCTTCATTCAGCT
CCGGTTCCCAACGATCAAGGCGAGTTACATGATCCCCCATGTTGTGCAAAAAAGCGGTTAGCTCCTTCGG
TCCTCCGATCGTTGTCAGAAGTAAGTTGGCCGCAGTGTTATCACTCATGGTTATGGCAGCACTGCATAAT
TCTCTTACTGTCATGCCATCCGTAAGATGCTTTTCTGTGACTGGTGAGTACTCAACCAAGTCATTCTGAG
AATAGTGTATGCGGCGACCGAGTTGCTCTTGCCCGGCGTCAATACGGGATAATACCGCGCCACATAGCAG
AACTTTAAAAGTGCTCATCATTGGAAAACGTTCTTCGGGGCGAAAACTCTCAAGGATCTTACCGCTGTTG
AGATCCAGTTCGATGTAACCCACTCGTGCACCCAACTGATCTTCAGCATCTTTTACTTTCACCAGCGTTT
CTGGGTGAGCAAAAACAGGAAGGCAAAATGCCGCAAAAAAGGGAATAAGGGCGACACGGAAATGTTGAAT
ACTCATACTCTTCCTTTTTCAATATTATTGAAGCATTTATCAGGGTTATTGTCTCATGAGCGGATACATA
TTTGAATGTATTTAGAAAAATAAACAAATAGGGGTTCCGCGCACATTTCCCCGAAAAGTGCCACCTGACG
TCTAAGAAACCATTATTATCATGACATTAACCTATAAAAATAGGCGTATCACGAGGCCCTTTCGTCTCGC
GCGTTTCGGTGATGACGGTGAAAACCTCTGACACATGCAGCTCCCGGAGACGGTCACAGCTTGTCTGTAA
GCGGATGCCGGGAGCAGACAAGCCCGTCAGGGCGCGTCAGCGGGTGTTGGCGGGTGTCGGGGCTGGCTTA
ACTATGCGGCATCAGAGCAGATTGTACTGAGAGTGCACCATATGCGGTGTGAAATACCGCACAGATGCGT
AAGGAGAAAATACCGCATCAGGCGCCATTCGCCATTCAGGCTGCGCAACTGTTGGGAAGGGCGATCGGTG
CGGGCCTCTTCGCTATTACGCCAGCTGGCGAAAGGGGGATGTGCTGCAAGGCGATTAAGTTGGGTAACGC
CAGGGTTTTCCCAGTCACGACGTTGTAAAACGACGGCCAGTGCCAAGCTTGCATGCCTGCAGGTCGACTC
TAGAGGATCCGTCGACGCTCTCCCTTATGCGACTCCTGCATTAGGAAGCAGCCCAGTAGTAGGTTGAGGC
CGTTGAGCACCGCCGCCGCAAGGAATGGTGCATGCAAGGAGATGGCGCCCAACAGTCCCCCGGCCACGGG
GCCTGCCACCATACCCACGCCGAAACAAGCGCTCATGAGCCCGAAGTGGCGAGCCCGATCTTCCCCATCG
GTGATGTCGGCGATATAGGCGCCAGCAACCGCACCTGTGGCGCCGGTGATGCCGGCCACGATGCGTCCGG
CGTAGAGGATCTTGAATATGACCTACAAAAACGTAACCATTCCATAAAAACAGTCTCCAACTCGTAGACA
CAAGTCAATGAGGAACATACTACGTACTAAAACTTTTAAAATTTTAATTAAATAATTTAAAATTTTAGGA
TTAAACTTCGATTTAGTGTTTTGTGTAAAGAGTTTCTTGACAGTCTCAAAAGTGTGTAAACTTGGAATTT
GTGGTTTATTTTCTTGTATAATTAATATTTTTAATTTATTTTTTGATTTATAAGTAAAATAAATATTGTT
TAATTATATTTTATAAAAAAATTGCGTTTAATTAAGCAAAAAACCCTTAATTTTTAGCTTTAAAGTCAAA
AATTCAACTTATTTCACAGTGTGTAAACAGTTTCTTGACAAACTGTATATCTAATATTTTTAATTTTTTT
TTTATTTATAAGTAAAATAAATATTGTTTAATTATATTAAAAAAAAAAATTCCGTTTAATTAAGCAAATA
ACCCTTAATTTTTACCTTTAAAGTCAAAAATTCGACATATTTCACAGTTTGTAAACTTGATAAACTGTAT
GTAATAGTCTTGGCTTTCCTCATATGTACATATGTATGTAAATATGTAAAATAAGTCGCAACTAAATTCT
AATACATTTTTCAGAGTCTTAAATTAATTTTATCGTATATTAAAACAGAAGAAAGTCCGTTAATAGTTGA
TTTCATTAACTAAAAGTACAAAATAATCTTTAATACATATGCCGATCAGACATTTATTGGTTTAGAAGCG
CAGTATTTTTTTTGGCGGAATACGCATAACAAAGCGCTTCGATTATCTTTAACATAAGTTATTTAAGCAG
CCGTATTTATAAAGAAATTTCCAAAATAAAGCGAATATTCTAGAATCCCAAAACAAACTGGTTATTGTGG
TAGGTCATTTGTTTGGCAGAAAGAAAACTCGAGAAATTTCTCTGGCCGTTATTCGTTATTCTCTCTTTTC
TTTTTGGGTCTCTCCCTCTCTGCACTAATGCTCTCTCACTCTGTCACACAGTAAACGGCATACTGCTCTC
GTTGGTTCGAGAGAGCGCGCCTCGAATGTTCGCGAAAAGAGCGCCGGAGTATAAATAGAGGCGCTTCGTC
TACGGAGCGACAATTCAATTCAAACAAGCAAAGTGAACACGTCGCTAAGCGAAAGCTAAGCAAATAAACA
AGCGCAGCTGAACAAGCTAAACAATCTGCAGGTCGACTCTAGAGGATCCAAAATGGACACGTACGCGGGT
GCTTACGACCGTCAGTCGCGCGAGCGCGAAAATTCGAGCGCAGCAAGCCCAGCGACACAGCGTAGCGCCA
ACGAAGACAAGGCGGCCGACCTTCAGCGCGAAGTCGAGCGCGACGGGGGCCGGTTCAGGTTCGTCGGGCA
TTTCAGCGAAGCGCCGGGCACGTCGGCGTTCGGGACGGCGGAGCGCCCGGAGTTCGAACGCATCCTGAAC
GAATGCCGCGCCGGGCGGCTCAACATGATCATTGTCTATGACGTGTCGCGCTTCTCGCGCCTGAAGGTCA
TGGACGCGATTCCGATTGTCTCGGAATTGCTCGCCCTGGGCGTGACGATTGTTTCCACTCAGGAAGGCGT
CTTCCGGCAGGGAAACGTCATGGACCTGATTCACCTGATTATGCGGCTCGACGCGTCGCACAAAGAATCT
TCGCTGAAGTCGGCGAAGATTCTCGACACGAAGAACCTTCAGCGCGAATTGGGCGGGTACGTCGGCGGGA
AGGCGCCTTACGGCTTCGAGCTTGTTTCGGAGACGAAGGAGATCACGCGCAACGGCCGAATGGTCAATGT
CGTCATCAACAAGCTTGCGCACTCGACCACTCCCCTTACCGGACCCTTCGAGTTCGAGCCCGACGTAATC
CGGTGGTGGTGGCGTGAGATCAAGACGCACAAACACCTTCCCTTCAAGCCGGGCAGTCAAGCCGCCATTC
ACCCGGGCAGCATCACGGGGCTTTGTAAGCGCATGGACGCTGACGCCGTGCCGACCCGGGGCGAGACGAT
TGGGAAGAAGACCGCTTCAAGCGCCTGGGACCCGGCAACCGTTATGCGAATCCTTCGGGACCCGCGTATT
GCGGGCTTCGCCGCTGAGGTGATCTACAAGAAGAAGCCGGACGGCACGCCGACCACGAAGATTGAGGGTT
ACCGCATTCAGCGCGACCCGATCACGCTCCGGCCGGTCGAGCTTGATTGCGGACCGATCATCGAGCCCGC
TGAGTGGTATGAGCTTCAGGCGTGGTTGGACGGCAGGGGGCGCGGCAAGGGGCTTTCCCGGGGGCAAGCC
ATTCTGTCCGCCATGGACAAGCTGTACTGCGAGTGTGGCGCCGTCATGACTTCGAAGCGCGGGGAAGAAT
CGATCAAGGACTCTTACCGCTGCCGTCGCCGGAAGGTGGTCGACCCGTCCGCACCTGGGCAGCACGAAGG
CACGTGCAACGTCAGCATGGCGGCACTCGACAAGTTCGTTGCGGAACGCATCTTCAACAAGATCAGGCAC
GCCGAAGGCGACGAAGAGACGTTGGCGCTTCTGTGGGAAGCCGCCCGACGCTTCGGCAAGCTCACTGAGG
CGCCTGAGAAGAGCGGCGAACGGGCGAACCTTGTTGCGGAGCGCGCCGACGCCCTGAACGCCCTTGAAGA
GCTGTACGAAGACCGCGCGGCAGGCGCGTACGACGGACCCGTTGGCAGGAAGCACTTCCGGAAGCAACAG
GCAGCGCTGACGCTCCGGCAGCAAGGGGCGGAAGAGCGGCTTGCCGAACTTGAAGCCGCCGAAGCCCCGA
AGCTTCCCCTTGACCAATGGTTCCCCGAAGACGCCGACGCTGACCCGACCGGCCCTAAGTCGTGGTGGGG
GCGCGCGTCAGTAGACGACAAGCGCGTGTTCGTCGGGCTCTTCGTAGACAAGATCGTTGTCACGAAGTCG
ACTACGGGCAGGGGGCAGGGAACGCCCATCGAGAAGCGCGCTTCGATCACGTGGGCGAAGCCGCCGACCG
ACGACGACGAAGACGACGCCCAGGACGGCACGGAAGACGTAGCGGCGCCTAAGAAGAAGAGGAAGGTTTA
GCTCGAATTCTGGATAAACCCAAAAGGCTCCCATTTCAAAAAGGTATCATTGTGAATAATGCTTCGCTTG
ATGGCTTGTATAAATATTTGCAAGAAAACTTCAGTATGCAATACATATTAACAAGCCGTCTCAACCAAGA
CATTGTGGAGCATTTTTTTGGCAGCATGCGATCGAGAGGTGGACAATTCGACCATCCCACTCCACTGCAG
TTTAAGTATAGGTTAAGAAAATATATAATAGCCAGGAATACAGAAATGTTAAGAAATTCGGGAAATATCG
AAGAGGACAACTCTGAAAGCTGGCTTAATTTAGATTTCAGTTCTAAAGAAAACGAAAATAAAAGTAAAGA
TGATGAGCCTGTCGATGATGAGCCTGTCGATGAGATGTTAAGCAATATAGATTTCACCGAAATGGATGAG
TTGACGGAGGATGCGATGGAATATATCGCGGGCTATGTCATTAAAAAATTGAGAATCAGTGACAAAGTAA
AAGAAAATTTGACATTTACATACGTCGACGAGGTGTCTCACGGCGGACTTATTAAGCCGTCCGAAAAATT
TCAAGAGAAGTTAAAAGAGCTAGAATGTATTTTTTTGCATTATACAAATAATAATAATTTTGAAATTACA
AATAATGTAAAGGAAAAATTAATATTAGCAGCGCGAAACGTCGATGTTGATAAACAAGTAAAATCTTTTT
ATTTTAAAATTAGAAATATATTTTAGAATTAAGTACTTCAACAAAAAAAATTGAAATTAAAAATCAAAAA
CAAAAGTTAATTGGAAACTCCAAATTATTAAAAATAAAACTTTAAAAATAATTTCGTCTAATTAATATTA
TGAGTTAATTCAAACCCCACGGACATGCTAAGGGTTAATCAACAATCATATCGCTGTCTCACTCAGACTC
AATACGACACTCAGAATACTATTCCTTTCACTCGCACTTATTGCAAGCATACGTTAAGTGGATGTCTCTT
GCCGACGGGACGGTCGATCGACCTGCAGCCAAGCTAGCTTCTTTTGATTGAGCTTATATTTTCGGGTAGC
AGTCGCGCCGAAATCGGAACTCATATTTCAATTCATCGGAAAACTTGCTCAACTTTCATTAATATACTCA
AAATAAATAGTGACTAAGACTTTTCAATTGAAAATCAGAATGCATTGCATGCCACGAGATTCTATTGAAT
AATAGATAGAACAAAAAAGTAACCATTGAATTTTTCTTAATCTAAAAGGAATATTTAATATTAATCAGTG
GTATATAAATTTGTTCAAACAGCTCTCCAGCTTAGTTTACACATTAAACGACTCAATTATTTTTAAAACA
TTTAATTCACTATGTATATATAAACAAATTAACAAATAAAATCGTCATTTTAAATGCTTAAGCAGTACAA
ACAATAAAAACAATTTTAAGGCACAATGTTCCATGGCGTAAATGATCCTGGTTCGGGTATTTCAAGCTAT
AATTAATAAATTAATAATAAAAGTTAGTTTAATGTTCTAAACTAATCCAAGGGTAACTTACCAGTTCCGT
GAACTTATCCTGACAAGCAATTCGAATGCGTGCCGATGTGGAAGGCGCCTCCAGTGGGAAGTCACCACTC
AAGCCCTGATCCTCGCGAGCAGCTGCAATGGCCTCCTTAATGGCAAAGAATGCAGATGATCCAATGAAGA
GCGGAGGTTCACCCACTGCCTTGGAAGAGTAGACTGCCCGTGGATTGGGGGCACCGGTCAGTAGGCTGAC
ATTGAACTCCCCGGGAATGTCGGCAAATCCTGGCAGCTTGTACATGCCCGGACCTCTGGAGTAAAGCATG
CCTTGTGGTGAGTACATGAGTTCCTCCAAAGTGAACAGTCCATAGCCCTGCATGAATGCTCCCTCGATCT
GACCAATGTCAATAGCCGGATTCAGGCTAGAGCCGATGTCCATCACGATGTCTGTGCTGAGCACCTGATG
GTCGCCAGTCAGGCAATCGATCTCTACCACAGTGACTCCCACGCCATTCGTGTAGTAGCTATAGGTGCGA
GCATTGGGATTCGTTTCCGGGTGATATCCAATCCCGGGCATGGCATAGAATCCTGTGGCCGAGAGGCTGA
CCCGATCGAAATACGCCTTGTTGATCCACTCCTTCCAGGTGCCTCCAGGCAATGCCTCCTTGATGGGCGC
CAGTCTTTTGTTCAACTTTTCACACGCATCCAGTACGGCCATTCCGTTCAGATCGGATCCCCGGGTACCG
AGCTCG
