>Addgene plasmid #26290 | pBS130 | addgene partial sequence | sequence record 32443 | 26290 with hspP-F 5'-gcttcgtctacggagcgaca
GTCGCTAAGCGAAAGCTAAGCAAATAAACAAGCGCAGCTGAACAAGCTAAACAATCTGCAGGTCGACTCT
AGAGGATCCAAAATGGACACGTACGCGGGTGCTTACGACCGTCAGTCGCGCGAGCGCGAAAATTCGAGCG
CAGCAAGCCCAGCGACACAGCGTAGCGCCAACGAAGACAAGGCGGCCGACCTTCAGCGCGAAGTCGAGCG
CGACGGGGGCCGGTTCAGGTTCGTCGGGCATTTCAGCGAAGCGCCGGGCACGTCGGCGTTCGGGACGGCG
GAGCGCCCGGAGTTCGAACGCATCCTGAACGAATGCCGCGCCGGGCGGCTCAACATGATCATTGTCTATG
ACGTGTCGCGCTTCTCGCGCCTGAAGGTCATGGACGCGATTCCGATTGTCTCGGAATTGCTCGCCCTGGG
CGTGACGATTGTTTCCACTCAGGAAGGCGTCTTCCGGCAGGGAAACGTCATGGACCTGATTCACCTGATT
ATGCGGCTCGACGCGTCGCACAAAGAATCTTCGCTGAAGTCGGCGAAGATTCTCGACACGAAGAACCTTC
AGCGCGAATTGGGCGGGTACGTCGGCGGGAAGGCGCCTTACGGCTTCGAGCTTGTTTCGGAGACGAAGGA
GATCACGCGCAACGGCCGAATGGTCAATGTCGTCATCAACAAGCTTGCGCACTCGACCACTCCCCTTACC
GGACCCTTCGAGTTCGAGCCCGACGTAATCCGGTGGTGGTGGCGTGAGATCAAGACGCACAAACACCTTC
CCTTCAAGCCGGGCAGTCAAGCCGCCATTCACCCGGGCAGCATCACGGGGCTTTGTAAGCGCATGGACGC
TGACGCCGTGCCGACCCGGGGCGAGACGAT
