>Addgene plasmid #26290 | pBS130 | addgene partial sequence | sequence record 32444 | 26290 with pBRrevBam
GCCGGCCACGATGCGTCCGGCGTAGAGGATCTTGAATATGACCTACAAAAACGTAACCATTCCATAAAAA
CAGTCTCCAACTCGTAGACAAAGTCAATGAGGAACATACTACGTACTAAAACTTTTAAAATTTTAATTAA
ATAATTTAAAATTTTAGGATTAAACTTCGATTTAGTGTTTTGTGTAAAGAGTTTCTTGACAGTCTCAAAA
GTGTGTAAACTTGGAATTTGTGGTTTATTTTCTTGTATAATTAATATTTTTAATTTATTTTTTGATTTAT
AAGTAAAATAAATATTGTTTAATTATATTTTATAAAAAAATTGCGTTTAATTAAGCAAAAAACCCTTAAT
TTTTAGCTTTAAAGTCAAAAATTCAACTTATTTCACAGTGTGTAAACAGTTTCTTGACAAACTGTATATC
TAATATTTTTAATTTTTTTTTTATTTATAAGTAAAATAAATATTGTTTAATTATATTAAAAAAAAAAATT
CCGTTTAATTAAGCAAATAACCCTTAATTTTTACCTTTAAAGTCAAAAATTCGACATATTTCACAGTTTG
TAAACTTGATAAACTGTATGTAATAGTCTTGGCTTTCCTCATATGTACATATGTATGTAAATATGTAAAA
TAAGTCGCAACTAAATTCTAATACATTTTTCAGAGTCTTAAATTAATTTTATCGTATATTAAAACAGAAG
AAAGTCCGTTAATAGTTGATTTCATTAACTAAAAGTACAAAATAATCTTTAATACATATGCCGATCAGAC
ATTTATTGGTTTAGAAGCGCAGTATTTTTTTGGCGGAATACGCATAACAAAGCGCTTCGATTATCTTTAA
CATAAGTTATTTAAGCAGCCGTATTTATAAAGAAATTTCCAAAATAAAGCGAATATTCTAGAATCCCAAA
ACAAACTGGTTATTGNGGTAGGTCATTTGTTGGCAGAAGAAACTCGA
